>Addgene plasmid #128514 | pMJA034 | addgene full sequence | sequence record 251723 | Addgene NGS Result
GCACTTTTCGGGGAAATGTGCGCGGAACCCCTATTTGTTTATTTTTCTAAATACATTCAAATATGTATCC
GCTCATGAGACAATAACCCTGATAAATGCTTCAATAATATTGAAAAAGGAAGAGTATGAGTATTCAACAT
TTCCGTGTCGCCCTTATTCCCTTTTTTGCGGCATTTTGCCTTCCTGTTTTTGCTCACCCAGAAACGCTGG
TGAAAGTAAAAGATGCTGAAGATCAGTTGGGTGCACGAGTGGGTTACATCGAACTGGATCTCAACAGCGG
TAAGATCCTTGAGAGTTTTCGCCCCGAAGAACGTTTTCCAATGATGAGCACTTTTAAAGTTCTGCTATGT
GGCGCGGTATTATCCCGTATTGACGCCGGGCAAGAGCAACTCGGTCGCCGCATACACTATTCTCAGAATG
ACTTGGTTGAGTACTCACCAGTCACAGAAAAGCATCTTACGGATGGCATGACAGTAAGAGAATTATGCAG
TGCTGCCATAACCATGAGTGATAACACTGCGGCCAACTTACTTCTGACAACGATCGGAGGACCGAAGGAG
CTAACCGCTTTTTTGCACAACATGGGGGATCATGTAACTCGCCTTGATCGTTGGGAACCGGAGCTGAATG
AAGCCATACCAAACGACGAGCGTGACACCACGATGCCTGTAGCAATGGCAACAACGTTGCGCAAACTATT
AACTGGCGAACTACTTACTCTAGCTTCCCGGCAACAATTAATAGACTGGATGGAGGCGGATAAAGTTGCA
GGACCACTTCTGCGCTCGGCCCTTCCGGCTGGCTGGTTTATTGCTGATAAATCTGGAGCCGGTGAGCGTG
GGTCTCGCGGTATCATTGCAGCACTGGGGCCAGATGGTAAGCCCTCCCGTATCGTAGTTATCTACACGAC
GGGGAGTCAGGCAACTATGGATGAACGAAATAGACAGATCGCTGAGATAGGTGCCTCACTGATTAAGCAT
TGGTAACTGTCAGACCAAGTTTACTCATATATACTTTAGATTGATTTAAAACTTCATTTTTAATTTAAAA
GGATCTAGGTGAAGATCCTTTTTGATAATCTCATGACCAAAATCCCTTAACGTGAGTTTTCGTTCCACTG
AGCGTCAGACCCCGTAGAAAAGATCAAAGGATCTTCTTGAGATCCTTTTTTTCTGCGCGTAATCTGCTGC
TTGCAAACAAAAAAACCACCGCTACCAGCGGTGGTTTGTTTGCCGGATCAAGAGCTACCAACTCTTTTTC
CGAAGGTAACTGGCTTCAGCAGAGCGCAGATACCAAATACTGTTCTTCTAGTGTAGCCGTAGTTAGGCCA
CCACTTCAAGAACTCTGTAGCACCGCCTACATACCTCGCTCTGCTAATCCTGTTACCAGTGGCTGCTGCC
AGTGGCGATAAGTCGTGTCTTACCGGGTTGGACTCAAGACGATAGTTACCGGATAAGGCGCAGCGGTCGG
GCTGAACGGGGGGTTCGTGCACACAGCCCAGCTTGGAGCGAACGACCTACACCGAACTGAGATACCTACA
GCGTGAGCTATGAGAAAGCGCCACGCTTCCCGAAGGGAGAAAGGCGGACAGGTATCCGGTAAGCGGCAGG
GTCGGAACAGGAGAGCGCACGAGGGAGCTTCCAGGGGGAAACGCCTGGTATCTTTATAGTCCTGTCGGGT
TTCGCCACCTCTGACTTGAGCGTCGATTTTTGTGATGCTCGTCAGGGGGGCGGAGCCTATGGAAAAACGC
CAGCAACGCGGCCTTTTTACGGTTCCTGGCCTTTTGCTGGCCTTTTGCTCACATGTTCTTTCCTGCGTTA
TCCCCTGATTCTGTGGATAACCGTATTACCGCCTTTGAGTGAGCTGATACCGCTCGCCGCAGCCGAACGA
CCGAGCGCAGCGAGTCAGTGAGCGAGGAAGCGGAAGAGCGCCCAATACGCAAACCGCCTCTCCCCGCGCG
TTGGCCGATTCATTAATGCAGCTGGCACGACAGGTTTCCCGACTGGAAAGCGGGCAGTGAGCGCAACGCA
ATTAATGTGAGTTAGCTCACTCATTAGGCACCCCAGGCTTTACACTTTATGCTTCCGGCTCGTATGTTGT
GTGGAATTGTGAGCGGATAACAATTTCACACAGGAAACAGCTATGACCATGATTACGCCAAGCGCGCAAT
TAACCCTCACTAAAGGGAACAAAAGCTGGAGCTCCACCGCGGTGGCGGCCGCTCTAGAACTAGTGAGTAT
GTAAGCGAGTCTGATCTTCCCGCCCGCCAATCAAATCGCAGGATCACAGAATGCAAATACCTTCTGATCC
CAACCACAACCAGTATTTCTGATTCGAATCAAAATCGTGGCATGTAATTCGCGGGATCAGAATGCGGTTT
CCACCGGCCAAAATGACCGATCTGCGTTGCCACGGCTGGTAATGGCAGGATCAGAGCAGCAGCGTTGAAT
CAGTCAGATCAAGCGCCGCTCCCGCTGATTGGCCAGATCACCCACTAGCGCGTGATCCCAGGCACCTTCC
CGCGTCCGGCTCTTTCTATAGAAATATCTCCCGCCGCGTCTTCCTTCCCACCTTCTTTCTCCTCTCCATC
TCCAGCTCCATCTTCAAGCTTACTCAACATTATCAACGCGTTTACGCATCCACATTCAATTACTTATCAT
CTCATCCCCATACAGAATTCACAATGTCTGCCTTGAACTCTTTCAATATGTACAAGAGCGCCCTCATCTT
GGGTTCCTTGCTGGCAACAGCTGGTGCTCAGCAAATTGGTACTTATACCGCCGAAACCCATCCCTCTTTG
AGCTGGTCTACTTGTAAATCGGGTGGTAGCTGCACCACGAACTCCGGTGCCATTACGTTGGATGCCAACT
GGCGTTGGGTCCATGGTGTCAATACCAGCACTAACTGCTACACTGGCAACACTTGGAATACCGCCATCTG
CGACACTGATGCTTCTTGTGCCCAGGACTGTGCTCTCGACGGTGCTGACTACTCTGGCACATACGGTATC
ACTACCTCTGGCAACTCGTTGCGCCTGAACTTCGTTACCGGCTCTAACGTTGGATCTCGTACCTACCTGA
TGGCCGATAACACCCACTACCAGATCTTCGACTTATTGAACCAAGAGTTCACCTTCACCGTCGATGTCTC
TAACCTCCCTTGCGGTTTGAACGGTGCCCTCTACTTCGTGACCATGGACGCCGACGGTGGTGTCTCCAAG
TACCCCAACAACAAGGCTGGTGCTCAGTACGGTGTTGGATACTGTGACTCTCAATGCCCTCGTGACTTGA
AGTTCATCGCTGGTCAGGCCAACGTCGAGGGCTGGACGCCTTCCACCAACAACTCGAACACTGGAATCGG
CAACCACGGATCTTGCTGCGCGGAGCTTGATATCTGGGAAGCAAACAGTATCTCAGAGGCCTTGACTCCT
CACCCTTGCGATACACCCGGCCTAACTGTTTGCACTGCTGATGACTGTGGTGGTACCTACAGCTCCAATC
GTTATGCTGGTACCTGCGACCCTGACGGATGTGACTTCAATCCTTACCGTCTCGGTGTCACTGACTTCTA
CGGCTCCGGCAAGACCGTCGACACCACCAAGCCCTTCACCGTTGTGACTCAATTCGTCACTGACGACGGT
ACCTCCAGCGGTTCCCTTTCTGAGATCAGACGTTACTACGTCCAGAACGGCGTTGTCATCCCCCAGCCTT
CCTCCAAGATCTCCGGAATCAGCGGTAATGTTATCAACTCCGACTTCTGCGCTGCTGAGCTCTCCGCCTT
TGGCGAGACTGCCTCGTTCACCAACCACGGTGGCTTGAAAAACATGGGCTCTGCTTTGGAAGCTGGTATG
GTCTTGGTCATGAGCTTGTGGGACGACTACTCCGTCAACATGCTCTGGCTCGACAGCACATACCCAGCAA
ACGAGACTGGTACCCCCGGTGCTGCTCGTGGTTCCTGCCCTACCACCTCTGGTAACCCCAAGACCGTTGA
ATCCCAATCTGGCAGCTCCTATGTGGTCTTCTCTGACATCAAGGTTGGTCCTTTCAACTCTACTTTCAGC
GGTGGTACTAGCACCGGTGGCAGCACTACTACTACTGCCAGTGGCACCACCTCCACTAAGGCCTCCACTA
CCTCTACTTCCAGCACTTCTACCGGCACTATCGATAAGCGTATGTTACGTCCTGTAGAAACCCCAACCCG
TGAAATCAAAAAACTCGACGGCCTGTGGGCATTCAGTCTGGATCGCGAAAACTGTGGAATTGATCAGCGT
TGGTGGGAAAGCGCGTTACAAGAAAGCCGGGCAATTGCTGTGCCAGGCAGTTTTAACGATCAGTTCGCCG
ATGCAGATATTCGTAATTATGCGGGCAACGTCTGGTATCAGCGCGAAGTCTTTATACCGAAAGGTTGGGC
AGGCCAGCGTATCGTGCTGCGTTTCGATGCGGTCACTCATTACGGCAAAGTGTGGGTCAATAATCAGGAA
GTGATGGAGCATCAGGGCGGCTATACGCCATTTGAAGCCGATGTCACGCCGTATGTTATTGCCGGGAAAA
GTGTACGTATCACCGTTTGTGTGAACAACGAACTGAACTGGCAGACTATCCCGCCGGGAATGGTGATTAC
CGACGAAAACGGCAAGAAAAAGCAGTCTTACTTCCATGATTTCTTTAACTATGCCGGAATCCATCGCAGC
GTAATGCTCTACACCACGCCGAACACCTGGGTGGACGATATCACCGTGGTGACGCATGTCGCGCAAGACT
GTAACCACGCGTCTGTTGACTGGCAGGTGGTGGCCAATGGTGATGTCAGCGTTGAACTGCGTGATGCGGA
TCAACAGGTGGTTGCAACTGGACAAGGCACTAGCGGGACTTTGCAAGTGGTGAATCCGCACCTCTGGCAA
CCGGGTGAAGGTTATCTCTATGAACTGTGCGTCACAGCCAAAAGCCAGACAGAGTGTGATATCTACCCGC
TTCGCGTCGGCATCCGGTCAGTGGCAGTGAAGGGCGAACAGTTCCTGATTAACCACAAACCGTTCTACTT
TACTGGCTTTGGTCGTCATGAAGATGCGGACTTGCGTGGCAAAGGATTCGATAACGTGCTGATGGTGCAC
GACCACGCATTAATGGACTGGATTGGGGCCAACTCCTACCGTACCTCGCATTACCCTTACGCTGAAGAGA
TGCTCGACTGGGCAGATGAACATGGCATCGTGGTGATTGATGAAACTGCTGCTGTCGGCTTTAACCTCTC
TTTAGGCATTGGTTTCGAAGCGGGCAACAAGCCGAAAGAACTGTACAGCGAAGAGGCAGTCAACGGGGAA
ACTCAGCAAGCGCACTTACAGGCGATTAAAGAGCTGATAGCGCGTGACAAAAACCACCCAAGCGTGGTGA
TGTGGAGTATTGCCAACGAACCGGATACCCGTCCGCAAGGTGCACGGGAATATTTCGCGCCACTGGCGGA
AGCAACGCGTAAACTCGACCCGACGCGTCCGATCACCTGCGTCAATGTAATGTTCTGCGACGCTCACACC
GATACCATCAGCGATCTCTTTGATGTGCTGTGCCTGAACCGTTATTACGGATGGTATGTCCAAAGCGGCG
ATTTGGAAACGGCAGAGAAGGTACTGGAAAAAGAACTTCTGGCCTGGCAGGAGAAACTGCATCAGCCGAT
TATCATCACCGAATACGGCGTGGATACGTTAGCCGGGCTGCACTCAATGTACACCGACATGTGGAGTGAA
GAGTATCAGTGTGCATGGCTGGATATGTATCACCGCGTCTTTGATCGCGTCAGCGCCGTCGTCGGTGAAC
AGGTATGGAATTTCGCCGATTTTGCGACCTCGCAAGGCATATTGCGCGTTGGCGGTAACAAGAAAGGGAT
CTTCACTCGCGACCGCAAACCGAAGTCGGCGGCTTTTCTGCTGCAAAAACGCTGGACTGGCATGAACTTC
GGTGAAAAACCGCAGCAGGGAGGCAAACAATGACTCGAGACGTTTTCTCTTCATTGTTTTGTCGCGGCCT
CGCCAACGCGGTCGACGCGTCTGCTCGCCGCTGTGGTGACGCGTTGCTCCTTATTCTGGGTTGGGTTTCG
GTATGACAGGGTCGTCAGGGTGTTCTCTGAATAGTTTTTCTTGTTTTCTTCACGTCTTTATGGGTCTGGG
TCTTGCATCTTTTTACTACTACTTAAATTATACCTCGTCTACACTGGTCGGCTTGTGGCCTATGGGTCCG
AATATCTTTGTATCATAGCGGCCGTTTATCCTGGTGGACTGGAGTTGCGACTGCTCGTCATCGCACATGA
GGTACCCAATTCGCCCTATAGTGAGTCGTATTACGCGCGCTCACTGGCCGTCGTTTTACAACGTCGTGAC
TGGGAAAACCCTGGCGTTACCCAACTTAATCGCCTTGCAGCACATCCCCCTTTCGCCAGCTGGCGTAATA
GCGAAGAGGCCCGCACCGATCGCCCTTCCCAACAGTTGCGCAGCCTGAATGGCGAATGGAAATTGTAAGC
GTTAATATTTTGTTAAAATTCGCGTTAAATTTTTGTTAAATCAGCTCATTTTTTTAACCAATAGGCCGAA
ATCGGCAAAATCCCTTATAAATCAAAAGAATAGACCGAGATAGGGT
[37 nt withheld, positions 6627-6663]
AAAGAACGTGGACTCCAACGTCAAAGG
[49 nt withheld, positions 6691-6739]
T
[91 nt withheld, positions 6741-6831]
G
[124 nt withheld, positions 6833-6956]
CAGGTG
Features (pLannotate 1.2.2; 14 found; start..end, strand, type, name):
     21..125     +  promoter       AmpR promoter: bla
    126..986     +  CDS            AmpR: β-lactamase; bla; confers resistance to ampicillin, carbenicillin, and related antibiotics
   1157..1745    +  rep_origin     ori: high-copy-number ColE1/pMB1/pBR322/pUC origin of replication
   1928..2020    +  CDS            lacI (fragment): lac repressor; lacI; The lac repressor binds to the lac operator to inhibit transcription in E. coli. This inhibition can be relieved by adding lactose or isopropyl-β-D-thiogalactopyranoside (IPTG).
   2033..2054    +  protein_bind   CAP binding site: CAP binding activates transcription in the presence of cAMP. E. coli catabolite activator protein
   2069..2099    +  promoter       lac promoter: promoter for the E. coli lac operon
   2107..2123    +  protein_bind   lac operator: The lac repressor binds to the lac operator to inhibit transcription in E. coli. This inhibition can be relieved by adding lactose or isopropyl-β-D-thiogalactopyranoside (IPTG). lac repressor encoded by lacI
   2168..2186    +  promoter       T3 promoter: promoter for bacteriophage T3 RNA polymerase
   2199..2235    +  misc_feature   MCS (fragment): pBluescript multiple cloning site
   2684..4093    +  CDS            xynA (fragment): XYNA_TALFU - Experimental evidence at protein level: Swiss-Prot protein existence level 1. The biological conversion of cellulose to glucose generally requires three types of hydrolytic enzymes: (1) Endoglucanases which cut internal beta-1,4-glucosidic bonds; (2) Exocellobiohydrolases that cut the disaccharide cellobiose from the non-reducing end of the cellulose polymer chain; (3) Beta-1,4-glucosidases which hydrolyze the cellobiose and other short cello-oligosaccharides to glucose. From Talaromyces funiculosus (Fruitlet core rot fungus) (Penicillium funiculosum).
   4172..5980    +  CDS            uidA: BGLR_ECOLI - Also known as gurA, gusA. Experimental evidence at protein level: Swiss-Prot protein existence level 1. From Escherichia coli (strain K12).
   6315..6333    -  promoter       T7 promoter: promoter for bacteriophage T7 RNA polymerase
   6341..6496    +  CDS            lacZα (fragment): LacZα fragment of β-galactosidase; lacZ fragment
   6598..6956    -  rep_origin     f1 ori (sequence partly withheld): f1 bacteriophage origin of replication; arrow indicates direction of (+) strand synthesis
