[The description below was written by a language model from this plasmid's Addgene catalogue record and pLannotate feature annotations shown in this document.]
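Description:
pMJA034 is a pBluescript-based plasmid carrying a fusion of xylanase A from the filamentous fungus Talaromyces funiculosus (Penicillium funiculosum) to the E. coli β-glucuronidase (GUS) reporter gene uidA. It is propagated in E. coli as a high-copy plasmid through the ColE1/pUC-type origin and selected with ampicillin via the β-lactamase gene. An f1 origin allows single-stranded DNA production. The usual pBluescript elements remain around the cloning region: the lac promoter and operator, T3 and T7 phage promoters, and a lacZα fragment interrupted by the insert. No fungal selectable marker is recorded or annotated.

In the sequenced record of about 7 kb, the xynA coding region lies directly upstream of the full uidA reading frame on the same strand, with only a short gap between them, consistent with the depositor's description of a xylanase A–GUS fusion. The catalogue names a histone 4B promoter as the driver. This element is not annotated in the feature table, although an unannotated stretch of several hundred base pairs between the multiple cloning site remnant and xynA could accommodate it. A further unannotated region follows uidA, and the record does not say what it contains. The listed insert size matches roughly the xylanase portion alone rather than the whole fusion.

Although it is catalogued as a bacterial expression vector, the fungal promoter and the associated study point to use in P. funiculosum. There, xylanases were compared as carrier proteins for secreting heterologous proteins, with GUS serving as the easily assayed test cargo.
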