Addgene plasmid #128514: pMJA034
Purpose: Expresses Xylanase A+GUS
Depositing lab: Marcos Alcocer. Depositing organization: University of Nottingham. Publication: Comparison of modular and non-modular xylanases as carrier proteins for the efficient secretion of heterologous proteins from Penicillium funiculosum. Alcocer MJ, Furniss CS, Kroon PA, Campbell M, Archer DB. Appl Microbiol Biotechnol. 2003 Feb;60(6):726-32. doi: 10.1007/s00253-002-1184-4. Epub 2002 Dec 21. PubMed 12664153.
Backbone
  Vector backbone: pBluescript
  Backbone manufacturer: Stratagene
  Backbone size w/o insert (bp): 5470
  Vector type: Bacterial Expression
  Selectable markers: Unspecified
Growth in bacteria
  Bacterial resistance: Ampicillin, 100 μg/mL
  Growth temperature: 37°C
  Growth strain: DH5alpha
  Copy number: High Copy
Gene/Insert
  Gene/Insert name: Xylanase A +uidA (alt name: AJ312295.1)
  Species: Talaromyces funiculosus
  Insert size (bp): 1479
  Promoter: Histone 4B
  Cloning method: Restriction Enzyme; 5′ cloning site EcoRI (not destroyed); 3′ cloning site ClaI (not destroyed)
  Sequencing primers: 5′ ATTACGCCAAGCTCGAAATTAACCCT; 3′ GTAAAACGACGGCCAGT
Terms and licenses: Academic/Nonprofit Terms; Industry Terms: Not Available to Industry
Depositor comments: expression of Xylanase A fused to GUS reporter gene
How to cite: pMJA034 was a gift from Marcos Alcocer (Addgene plasmid # 128514 ; http://n2t.net/addgene:128514 ; RRID:Addgene_128514)
