>Addgene plasmid #128514 | pMJA034 | analyzer sequence | sequence record 246359
ATGTCTGCCTTGAACTCTTTCAATATGTACAAGAGCGCCCTCATCTTGGGTTCCTTGCTGGCAACAGCTG
GTGCTCAGCAAATTGGTACTTATACCGCCGAAACCCATCCCTCTTTGAGCTGGTCTACTTGTAAATCGGG
TGGTAGTTGCACCACGAACTCCGGTGCCATTACGTTGGATGCCAACTGGCGTTGGGTCCATGGTGTCAAT
ACCAGCACTAACTGCTACACTGGCAACACTTGGAATACCGCCATCTGCGACACTGATGCTTCTTGTGCCC
AGGACTGTGCTCTCGACGGTGCTGACTACTCTGGCACATACGGTATCACTACCTCTGGCAACTCGTTGCG
CCTGAACTTCGTTACCGGCTCTAACGTTGGATCTCGTACCTACCTGATGGCCGATAACACCCACTACCAG
ATCTTCGACTTATTGAACCAAGAGTTCACCTTCACCGTCGATGTCTCTAACCTCCCTTGCGGTTTGAACG
GTGCCCTCTACTTCGTGACCATGGACGCCGACGGTGGTGTCTCCAAGTACCCCAACAACAAGGCTGGTGC
TCAGTACGGTGTTGGATACTGTGACTCTCAATGCCCTCGTGACTTGAAGTTCATCGCTGGTCAGGCCAAC
GTCGAGGGCTGGACGCCTTCCACCAACAACTCGAACACTGGAATCGGCAACCACGGATCTTGCTGCGCGG
AGCTTGATATCTGGGAAGCAAACAGTATCTCAGAGGCCTTGACTCCTCACCCTTGCGATACACCCGGCCT
AACTGTTTGCACTGCTGATGACTGTGGTGGTACCTACAGCTCCAATCGTTATGCTGGTACCTGCGACCCT
GACGGATGTGACTTCAATCCTTACCGTCTCGGTGTCACTGACTTCTACGGCTCCGGCAAGACCGTCGACA
CCACCAAGCCCTTCACCGTTGTGACTCAATTCGTCACTGACGACGGTACCTCCAGCGGTTCCCTTTCTGA
GATCAGACGTTACTACGTCCAGAACGGCGTTGTCATCCCCCAGCCTTCCTCCAAGATCTCCGGAATCAGC
GGTAATGTTATCAACTCCGACTTCTGCGCTGCTGAGCTCTCCGCCTTTGGCGAGACTGCCTCGTTCACCA
ACCACGGTGGCTTGAAAAACATGGGCTCTGCTTTGGAAGCTGGTATGGTCTTGGTCATGAGCTTGTGGGA
CGACTACTCCGTCAACATGCTCTGGCTCGACAGCACATACCCAGCAAACGAGACTGGTACCCCCGGTGCT
GCTCGTGGTTCCTGCCCTACCACCTCTGGTAACCCCAAGACCGTTGAATCCCAATCTGGCAGCTCCTATG
TGGTCTTCTCTGACATCAAGGTTGGTCCTTTCAACTCTACTTTCAGCGGTGGTACTAGCACCGGTGGCAG
CACTACTACTACTGCCAGTGGCACCACCTCCACTAAGGCCTCCACTACCTCTACTTCCAGCACTTCTACC
GGCACT
